>Addgene plasmid #78377 | pNX3d-PK9 | depositor full sequence | sequence record 146300 | pNX3d-PK9 sequence 4765 bps
GACGTCTAAGAAACCATTATTATCATGACATTAACCTATAAAAATAGGCGTATCACGAGGCCCTTTCGTC
TCGCGCGTTTCGGTGATGACGGTGAAAACCTCTGACACATGCAGCTCCCGGAGACGGTCACAGCTTGTCT
GTAAGCGGATGCCGGGAGCAGACAAGCCCGTCAGGGCGCGTCAGCGGGTGTTGGCGGGTGTCGGGGCTGG
CTTAACTATGCGGCATCAGAGCAGATTGTACTGAGAGTGCACCATATGGACATATTGTCGTTAGAACGCG
GCTACAATTAATACATAACCTTATGTATCATACACATACGATTTAGGTGACACTATAGAACGCGGCCGCC
AGCTGAAGCTTCGTACGCTGCAGGTCGACGGATCCCCGGGTTAATTAACGCTAGCGGTAAGCCTATTCCT
AACCCTCTTTTGGGTCTCGATTCTACAGGTGGAAAACCAATCCCCAACCCACTCCTCGGCCTTGACTCAA
CTGGCAAACCCATACCAAATCCTTTACTTGGATTAGATAGTACCTCTAGCGGTAAGCCTATTCCTAACCC
TCTTTTGGGTCTCGATTCTACAGGTGGAAAACCAATCCCCAACCCACTCCTCGGCCTTGACTCAACTGGC
AAACCCATACCAAATCCTTTACTTGGATTAGATAGTACCTCTAGCGGTAAGCCTATTCCTAACCCTCTTT
TGGGTCTCGATTCTACAGGTGGAAAACCAATCCCCAACCCACTCCTCGGCCTTGACTCAACTGGCAAACC
CATACCAAATCCTTTACTTGGATTAGATAGTACCTCTAGATGAGGCGCGCCACTTCTAAATAAGCGAATT
TCTTATGATTTATGATTTTTATTATTAAATAAGTTATAAAAAAAATAAGTGTATACAAATTTTAAAGTGA
CTCTTAGGTTTTAAAACGAAAATTCTTATTCTTGAGTAACTCTTTCCTGTAGGTCAGGTTGCTTTCTCAG
GTATAGTATGAGGTCGCTCTTATTGACCACACCTCTACCGGCAGATCCGCTAGGAGATCTGAGCTCGATA
TCAAGCTTAGCTACAAATCCCACTGGCTATATGTATGCATTTGTGTTAAAAAAGTTTGTATAGATTATTT
AATCTACTCAGCATTCTTTCTCTAAATAGGAATTTGTTACTTAATGGAGAAAAAAATGTTTCGATTTACC
TAGTGTATTTGTTTGTATACTCACGTTTAATTTCAAACATCCATTCTATCTTGTGTAATTTTTGGCATGG
TGAAAAAGATAATCAGCCTTATAATCTTTACAAAAGTAAGAAATTCTGTAAATAAGCCTTAATGCCCTTG
CTTTAAATTAAAATGGTTCTTTTTCATGATAATGTTTGCACTTTGTGAATATATTTTAGATAGTTCTGTG
AGGTATAATTAAGATGTTTTAGAGACTTATACAATTTTGTCTTTATAAATTCTTAATTGATTTTACCATC
CCAGTTTAACTATGCTTCGTCGGCATCTCTGCACATGTCGTGTTTTCTTACCGTATTGTCCTACCAAGAA
CCTCTTTTTTGCTTGGATCGAAATTAAAGGTTTAAAAGCAAAGTTATGGATGCTAGAGTATTTCAAAGCT
ATTCAGCTAGAGCTGAGGGGATGAAAAATCCCATTGCCAAGGAATTGTTGGCTTTGATGGAAGAAAAGCA
AAGCAACTTGTCAGTCGCGGTCGATTTGACGAAGAAATCCGAAATCTTAGAATTGGTAGATAAAATTGGA
CCCTATGTCTGTGTTATCAAGACACATATTGACGTTGTCGAGGATTTCGACCAGGATATGGTAGAAAAAC
TGGTGGCCTTAGGTAAAAAGCATCGTTTTCTTATCTTTGAGGATCGCAAATTCGCAGACATTGGAAATAC
CGTCAAGCTACAATATGCATCTGGTGTGTACAAAATTGCTTCTTGGGCTCATATCACAAATTGCCATACA
GTGCCAGGCGAGGGTATTATACAAGGCCTCAAAGAAGTTGGTTTACCTTTGGGACGTGGTCTCTTGCTTT
TGGCTGAAATGTCTTCCAAAGGCTCTTTGGCTACTGGTTCCTACACAGAGAAAACCTTAGAATGGTTTGA
GAAGCATACCGATTTTTGCTTTGGCTTTATAGCTGGTCGTCGATTTCCTAACCTTCAAAGCGACTACATA
ACTATGTCCCCTGGTATCGGCTTGGATGTTAAAGGAGACGGGCTGGGACAGCAATATCGTACTCCTGAAG
AAGTGATTGTAAACTGCGGTAGCGATATCATCATTGTTGGTCGTGGAGTCTATGGAGCTGGTCGTAATCC
TGTTGTCGAAGCCAAGAGATATAGAGAAGCTGGTTGGAAGGCATATCAGCAAAGACTTTCTCAGCATTAA
AAAAAGACTAATGTAAAATTTTTTTGGTTGGTTATTGAAAAAGTCGATGCCTTGTTTGCGTTTGTTTTCC
TAGGCGTTTTATGTCAGAAGGCATTTAGAATTAGTATACAAGTACTCTTTGGTAAAATTTTATGTAGCGA
CTAAAATATTAACTATTATAGATAAACACCTTGGGAATAAAAAGTAATTTGCTATAGTAATTTATTAAAC
ATGCTCCTACAACATTACCACAATCTTTTCTCTTGGATTGACATTGAATAAGAAAAGAGTGAATTTTTTT
AGACTTGTAATGATAACTATGTACAAAGCCAATGAAAGATGTATGTAGATGAATGTAAAATACCATGTAG
ACAAACAAGATAAAACTTGGTTATAAACATTGGTGTTGGAACAGAATAAATTAGATGTCAAAAAGTTTCG
TCAATATCACAAGCTTGTTTAAACGAGCTCGAATTCTAGGCTTCCTCGCTCACTGACTCGCTGCGCTCGG
TCGTTCGGCTGCGGCGAGCGGTATCAGCTCACTCAAAGGCGGTAATACGGTTATCCACAGAATCAGGGGA
TAACGCAGGAAAGAACATGTGAGCAAAAGGCCAGCAAAAGGCCAGGAACCGTAAAAAGGCCGCGTTGCTG
GCGTTTTTCCATAGGCTCCGCCCCCCTGACGAGCATCACAAAAATCGACGCTCAAGTCAGAGGTGGCGAA
ACCCGACAGGACTATAAAGATACCAGGCGTTTCCCCCTGGAAGCTCCCTCGTGCGCTCTCCTGTTCCGAC
CCTGCCGCTTACCGGATACCTGTCCGCCTTTCTCCCTTCGGGAAGCGTGGCGCTTTCTCAATGCTCACGC
TGTAGGTATCTCAGTTCGGTGTAGGTCGTTCGCTCCAAGCTGGGCTGTGTGCACGAACCCCCCGTTCAGC
CCGACCGCTGCGCCTTATCCGGTAACTATCGTCTTGAGTCCAACCCGGTAAGACACGACTTATCGCCACT
GGCAGCAGCCACTGGTAACAGGATTAGCAGAGCGAGGTATGTAGGCGGTGCTACAGAGTTCTTGAAGTGG
TGGCCTAACTACGGCTACACTAGAAGGACAGTATTTGGTATCTGCGCTCTGCTGAAGCCAGTTACCTTCG
GAAAAAGAGTTGGTAGCTCTTGATCCGGCAAACAAACCACCGCTGGTAGCGGTGGTTTTTTTGTTTGCAA
GCAGCAGATTACGCGCAGAAAAAAAGGATCTCAAGAAGATCCTTTGATCTTTTCTACGGGGTCTGACGCT
CAGTGGAACGAAAACTCACGTTAAGGGATTTTGGTCATGAGATTATCAAAAAGGATCTTCACCTAGATCC
TTTTAAATTAAAAATGAAGTTTTAAATCAATCTAAAGTATATATGAGTAAACTTGGTCTGACAGTTACCA
ATGCTTAATCAGTGAGGCACCTATCTCAGCGATCTGTCTATTTCGTTCATCCATAGTTGCCTGACTCCCC
GTCGTGTAGATAACTACGATACGGGAGGGCTTACCATCTGGCCCCAGTGCTGCAATGATACCGCGAGACC
CACGCTCACCGGCTCCAGATTTATCAGCAATAAACCAGCCAGCCGGAAGGGCCGAGCGCAGAAGTGGTCC
TGCAACTTTATCCGCCTCCATCCAGTCTATTAATTGTTGCCGGGAAGCTAGAGTAAGTAGTTCGCCAGTT
AATAGTTTGCGCAACGTTGTTGCCATTGCTACAGGCATCGTGGTGTCACGCTCGTCGTTTGGTATGGCTT
CATTCAGCTCCGGTTCCCAACGATCAAGGCGAGTTACATGATCCCCCATGTTGTGCAAAAAAGCGGTTAG
CTCCTTCGGTCCTCCGATCGTTGTCAGAAGTAAGTTGGCCGCAGTGTTATCACTCATGGTTATGGCAGCA
CTGCATAATTCTCTTACTGTCATGCCATCCGTAAGATGCTTTTCTGTGACTGGTGAGTACTCAACCAAGT
CATTCTGAGAATAGTGTATGCGGCGACCGAGTTGCTCTTGCCCGGCGTCAATACGGGATAATACCGCGCC
ACATAGCAGAACTTTAAAAGTGCTCATCATTGGAAAACGTTCTTCGGGGCGAAAACTCTCAAGGATCTTA
CCGCTGTTGAGATCCAGTTCGATGTAACCCACTCGTGCACCCAACTGATCTTCAGCATCTTTTACTTTCA
CCAGCGTTTCTGGGTGAGCAAAAACAGGAAGGCAAAATGCCGCAAAAAAGGGAATAAGGGCGACACGGAA
ATGTTGAATACTCATACTCTTCCTTTTTCAATATTATTGAAGCATTTATCAGGGTTATTGTCTCATGAGC
GGATACATATTTGAATGTATTTAGAAAAATAAACAAATAGGGGTTCCGCGCACATTTCCCCGAAAAGTGC
CACCT
Features (pLannotate 1.2.2; 8 found; start..end, strand, type, name):
     70..105     +  CDS            rop (fragment): Rop protein, which maintains plasmids at low copy number; rop
    207..258     +  misc_feature   bom (fragment): basis of mobility region from pBR322
    321..339     +  promoter       SP6 promoter: promoter for bacteriophage SP6 RNA polymerase
    834..1021    +  terminator     ADH1 terminator: S. cerevisiae ADH1; transcription terminator for the S. cerevisiae alcohol dehydrogenase 1 (ADH1) gene
   1586..2380    +  CDS            S. pombe ura4: orotidine 5'-phosphate decarboxylase, required for uracil biosynthesis; Schizosaccharomyces pombe ura4
   3016..3604    -  rep_origin     ori: high-copy-number ColE1/pMB1/pBR322/pUC origin of replication
   3775..4635    -  CDS            AmpR: β-lactamase; bla; confers resistance to ampicillin, carbenicillin, and related antibiotics
   4636..4740    -  promoter       AmpR promoter: bla
