[The description below was written by a language model from this plasmid's Addgene catalogue record and pLannotate feature annotations shown in this document.]
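Description:
pNX3d-PK9 is a fission yeast epitope-tagging template plasmid built on the pFA6a-kanMX6 backbone, a family of modular cassette vectors that serve as templates for PCR-based gene targeting and are not maintained as episomes in yeast. In E. coli it is propagated as a high-copy plasmid through a ColE1/pUC-type origin and selected with ampicillin via the β-lactamase gene and its native promoter. The annotation also picks up short rop and bom fragments and an SP6 promoter, which are remnants of the parental cloning vector and not functional parts of the payload.

The payload has two recorded inserts. The first is a 9xPK tag, nine copies of the PK (V5) epitope, intended to be fused to a protein of interest so that it can be detected or immunoprecipitated with anti-V5 antibodies. This tag is not annotated in the feature table. It presumably lies in the unannotated interval upstream of the S. cerevisiae ADH1 terminator, which would supply transcription termination for a C-terminally tagged gene, as in other pFA6a modules. The second insert is the S. pombe ura4+ gene, encoding orotidine 5'-phosphate decarboxylase. It complements uracil auxotrophy and can also be counter-selected, which fits the stated context of sequential and counter-selectable cassettes.

The catalogue lists ClonNat (nourseothricin) as the selectable marker, yet no nourseothricin resistance gene appears among the eight detected features. Whether the sequence contains only part of such a marker, or an unrecognised one, cannot be determined from the record. The promoter driving ura4+ is likewise not annotated.
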