Addgene plasmid #78377: pNX3d-PK9
Purpose: fission yeast epitope tagging
Depositing lab: Kazunori Tomita. Depositing organization: University College London. Publication: Sequential and counter-selectable cassettes for fission yeast. Amelina H, Moiseeva V, Collopy LC, Pearson SR, Armstrong CA, Tomita K. BMC Biotechnol. 2016 Nov 8;16(1):76. 10.1186/s12896-016-0307-4 PubMed 27825338.
Backbone
  Vector backbone: pFA6a-kanMX6
  Selectable markers: ClonNat
Growth in bacteria
  Bacterial resistance: Ampicillin, 100 μg/mL
  Growth temperature: 37°C
  Growth strain: DH5alpha
  Copy number: High Copy
Gene/Insert 1
  Gene/Insert name: 9xPK (alt name: V5)
Gene/Insert 2
  Gene/Insert name: ura4+
  Species: S. pombe (fission yeast)
  Insert size (bp): 1466
  Entrez Gene: ura4 (a.k.a. SPCC330.05c)
Terms and licenses: Academic/Nonprofit Terms; Industry Terms: Not Available to Industry
How to cite: pNX3d-PK9 was a gift from Kazunori Tomita (Addgene plasmid # 78377 ; http://n2t.net/addgene:78377 ; RRID:Addgene_78377)
