>Addgene plasmid #78377 | pNX3d-PK9 | addgene partial sequence | sequence record 149354 | SP6 5'-ATTTAGGTGACACTATAG-3'
CGTACGCTGCAGGTCGACGGATCCCCGGGTTAATTAACGCTAGCGGTAAGCCTATTCCTAACCCTCTTTT
GGGTCTCGATTCTACAGGTGGAAAACCAATCCCCAACCCACTCCTCGGCCTTGACTCAACTGGCAAACCC
ATACCAAATCCTTTACTTGGATTAGATAGTACCTCTAGCGGTAAGCCTATTCCTAACCCTCTTTTGGGTC
TCGATTCTACAGGTGGAAAACCAATCCCCAACCCACTCCTCGGCCTTGACTCAACTGGCAAACCCATACC
AAATCCTTTACTTGGATTAGATAGTACCTCTAGCGGTAAGCCTATTCCTAACCCTCTTTTGGGTCTCGAT
TCTACAGGTGGAAAACCAATCCCCAACCCACTCCTCGGCCTTGACTCAACTGGCAAACCCATACCAAATC
CTTTACTTGGATTAGATAGTACCTCTAGATGAGGCGCGCCACTTCTAAATAAGCGAATTTCTTATGATTT
ATGATTTTTATTATTAAATAAGTTATAAAAAAAATAAGTGTATACAAATTTTAAAGTGACTCTTAGGTTT
TAAAACGAAAATTCTTATTCTTGAGTAACTCTTTCCTGTAGGTCAGGTTGCTTTCTCAGGTATAGTATGA
GGTCGCTCTTATTGACCACACCTCTACCGGCAGATCCGCTAGGAGATCTGAGCTCGATATCAAGCTTAGC
TACAAATCCCACTGGCTATATGTATGCATTTGTGTTAAAAAAGTTTGTATAGATTATTTAATCTACTCAG
CATTCTTTCTCTAAATAGGAATTTGTTACTTAATGGAGAAAAAAATGTTTCGATTTACCTAGTGTATTTG
TTTGTATACTCACGTTTAATTTCAAACATCCATTCTATCTTGTGTAATTTTTGGCATGGTGAAAAAGATA
ATCAGCCTTATAATCTTTACAAAAGTAAGAAATTCTGTAAATAAGCCTTAATGCCCTTGCTTTAAA
