>Addgene plasmid #78377 | pNX3d-PK9 | addgene partial sequence | sequence record 149355 | L4440 5'-AGCGAGTCAGTGAGCGAG-3'
TTTAGTCGCTACATAAAATTTTACCAAAGAGTACTTGTATACTAATTCTAAATGCCTTCTGACATAAAAC
GCCTAGGAAAACAAACGCAAACAAGGCATCGACTTTTTCAATAACCAACCAAAAAAATTTTACATTAGTC
TTTTTTTAATGCTGAGAAAGTCTTTGCTGATATGCCTTCCAACCAGCTTCTCTATATCTCTTGGCTTCGA
CAACAGGATTACGACCAGCTCCATAGACTCCACGACCAACAATGATGATATCGCTACCGCAGTTTACAAT
CACTTCTTCAGGAGTACGATATTGCTGTCCCAGCCCGTCTCCTTTAACATCCAAGCCGATACCAGGGGAC
ATAGTTATGTAGTCGCTTTGAAGGTTAGGAAATCGACGACCAGCTATAAAGCCAAAGCAAAAATCGGTAT
GCTTCTCAAACCATTCTAAGGTTTTCTCTGTGTAGGAACCAGTAGCCAAAGAGCCTTTGGAAGACATTTC
AGCCAAAAGCAAGAGACCACGTCCCAAAGGTAAACCAACTTCTTTGAGGCCTTGTATAATACCCTCGCCT
GGCACTGTATGGCAATTTGTGATATGAGCCCAAGAAGCAATTTTGTACA
